>Addgene plasmid #87633 | Tau (P301L)-VC | addgene full sequence | sequence record 196952 | Addgene NGS Result
CGACGGATCGGGAGATCTCCCGATCCCCTATGGTGCACTCTCAGTACAATCTGCTCTGATGCCGCATAGT
TAAGCCAGTATCTGCTCCCTGCTTGTGTGTTGGAGGTCGCTGAGTAGTGCGCGAGCAAAATTTAAGCTAC
AACAAGGCAAGGCTTGACCGACAATTGCATGAAGAATCTGCTTAGGGTTAGGCGTTTTGCGCTGCTTCGC
GATGTACGGGCCAGATATACGCGTTGACATTGATTATTGACTAGTTATTAATAGTAATCAATTACGGGGT
CATTAGTTCATAGCCCATATATGGAGTTCCGCGTTACATAACTTACGGTAAATGGCCCGCCTGGCTGACC
GCCCAACGACCCCCGCCCATTGACGTCAATAATGACGTATGTTCCCATAGTAACGCCAATAGGGACTTTC
CATTGACGTCAATGGGTGGAGTATTTACGGTAAACTGCCCACTTGGCAGTACATCAAGTGTATCATATGC
CAAGTACGCCCCCTATTGACGTCAATGACGGTAAATGGCCCGCCTGGCATTATGCCCAGTACATGACCTT
ATGGGACTTTCCTACTTGGCAGTACATCTACGTATTAGTCATCGCTATTACCATGGTGATGCGGTTTTGG
CAGTACATCAATGGGCGTGGATAGCGGTTTGACTCACGGGGATTTCCAAGTCTCCACCCCATTGACGTCA
ATGGGAGTTTGTTTTGGCACCAAAATCAACGGGACTTTCCAAAATGTCGTAACAACTCCGCCCCATTGAC
GCAAATGGGCGGTAGGCGTGTACGGTGGGAGGTCTATATAAGCAGAGCTCTCTGGCTAACTAGAGAACCC
ACTGCTTACTGGCTTATCGAAATTAATACGACTCACTATAGGGAGACCCAAGCTGGCTAGCGTTTAAACT
TAAGATGGCTGAGCCCCGCCAGGAGTTCGAAGTGATGGAAGATCACGCTGGGACGTACGGGTTGGGGGAC
AGGAAAGATCAGGGGGGCTACACCATGCACCAAGACCAAGAGGGTGACACGGACGCTGGCCTGAAAGAAT
CTCCCCTGCAGACCCCCACTGAGGACGGATCTGAGGAACCGGGCTCTGAAACCTCTGATGCTAAGAGCAC
TCCAACAGCGGAAGATGTGACAGCACCCTTAGTGGATGAGGGAGCTCCCGGCAAGCAGGCTGCCGCGCAG
CCCCACACGGAGATCCCAGAAGGAACCACAGCTGAAGAAGCAGGCATTGGAGACACCCCCAGCCTGGAAG
ACGAAGCTGCTGGTCACGTGACCCAAGCTCGCATGGTCAGTAAAAGCAAAGACGGGACTGGAAGCGATGA
CAAAAAAGCCAAGGGGGCTGATGGTAAAACGAAGATCGCCACACCGCGGGGAGCAGCCCCTCCAGGCCAG
AAGGGCCAGGCCAACGCCACCAGGATTCCAGCAAAAACCCCGCCCGCTCCAAAGACACCACCCAGCTCTG
GTGAACCTCCAAAATCAGGGGATCGCAGCGGCTACAGCAGCCCCGGCTCCCCAGGCACTCCCGGCAGCCG
CTCCCGCACCCCGTCCCTTCCAACCCCACCCACCCGGGAGCCCAAGAAGGTGGCAGTGGTCCGTACTCCA
CCCAAGTCGCCGTCTTCCGCCAAGAGCCGCCTGCAGACAGCCCCCGTGCCCATGCCAGACCTGAAAAATG
TCAAGTCCAAGATCGGCTCCACTGAGAACCTGAAGCACCAGCCGGGAGGCGGGAAGGTGCAGATAATTAA
TAAGAAGCTGGATCTTAGCAACGTCCAGTCCAAGTGTGGCTCAAAGGATAATATCAAACACGTCCTGGGA
GGCGGCAGTGTGCAAATAGTCTACAAACCAGTTGACCTGAGCAAGGTGACCTCCAAGTGTGGCTCATTAG
GCAACATCCATCATAAACCAGGAGGTGGCCAGGTGGAAGTAAAATCTGAGAAGCTTGACTTCAAGGACAG
AGTCCAGTCGAAGATTGGGTCCCTGGACAATATCACCCACGTCCCTGGCGGAGGAAATAAAAAGATTGAA
ACCCACAAGCTGACCTTCCGCGAGAACGCCAAAGCCAAGACAGACCACGGGGCGGAGATCGTGTACAAGT
CGCCAGTGGTGTCTGGGGACACGTCTCCACGGCATCTCAGCAATGTCTCCTCCACCGGCAGCATCGACAT
GGTAGACTCGCCCCAGCTCGCCACGCTAGCTGACGAGGTGTCTGCCTCCCTGGCCAAGCAGGGTTTGCTC
GAGAAGAACGGCATCAAGGCCAACTTCAAGATCCGCCACAACATCGAGGACGGCGGCGTGCAGCTCGCCG
ACCACTACCAGCAGAACACCCCCATCGGCGACGGCCCCGTGCTGCTGCCCGACAACCACTACCTGAGCTA
CCAGTCCGCCCTGAGCAAAGACCCCAACGAGAAGCGCGATCACATGGTCCTGCTGGAGTTCGTGACCGCC
GCCGGGATCACTCTCGGCATGGACGAGCTGTACAAGTAATCTAGAGGGCCCGTTTAAACCCGCTGATCAG
CCTCGACTGTGCCTTCTAGTTGCCAGCCATCTGTTGTTTGCCCCTCCCCCGTGCCTTCCTTGACCCTGGA
AGGTGCCACTCCCACTGTCCTTTCCTAATAAAATGAGGAAATTGCATCGCATTGTCTGAGTAGGTGTCAT
TCTATTCTGGGGGGTGGGGTGGGGCAGGACAGCAAGGGGGAGGATTGGGAAGACAATAGCAGGCATGCTG
GGGATGCGGTGGGCTCTATGGCTTCTGAGGCGGAAAGAACCAGCTGGGGCTCTAGGGGGTATCCCC
[124 nt withheld, positions 2797-2920]
C
[91 nt withheld, positions 2922-3012]
A
[49 nt withheld, positions 3014-3062]
CCTTTGACGTTGGAGTCCACGTTCTTT
[37 nt withheld, positions 3090-3126]
ACCCTATCTCGGTCTATTCTTTTGATTTATAAGGGATTTTGCCGATTTCGGCCTATTGGTTAAAAAATGA
GCTGATTTAACAAAAATTTAACGCGAATTAATTCTGTGGAATGTGTGTCAGTTAGGGTGTGGAAAGTCCC
CAGGCTCCCCAGCAGGCAGAAGTATGCAAAGCATGCATCTCAATTAGTCAGCAACCAGGTGTGGAAAGTC
CCCAGGCTCCCCAGCAGGCAGAAGTATGCAAAGCATGCATCTCAATTAGTCAGCAACCATAGTCCCGCCC
CTAACTCCGCCCATCCCGCCCCTAACTCCGCCCAGTTCCGCCCATTCTCCGCCCCATGGCTGACTAATTT
TTTTTATTTATGCAGAGGCCGAGGCCGCCTCTGCCTCTGAGCTATTCCAGAAGTAGTGAGGAGGCTTTTT
TGGAGGCCTAGGCTTTTGCAAAAAGCTCCCGGGAGCTTGTATATCCATTTTCGGATCTGATCAAGAGACA
GGATGAGGATCGTTTCGCATGATTGAACAAGATGGATTGCACGCAGGTTCTCCGGCCGCTTGGGTGGAGA
GGCTATTCGGCTATGACTGGGCACAACAGACAATCGGCTGCTCTGATGCCGCCGTGTTCCGGCTGTCAGC
GCAGGGGCGCCCGGTTCTTTTTGTCAAGACCGACCTGTCCGGTGCCCTGAATGAACTGCAGGACGAGGCA
GCGCGGCTATCGTGGCTGGCCACGACGGGCGTTCCTTGCGCAGCTGTGCTCGACGTTGTCACTGAAGCGG
GAAGGGACTGGCTGCTATTGGGCGAAGTGCCGGGGCAGGATCTCCTGTCATCTCACCTTGCTCCTGCCGA
GAAAGTATCCATCATGGCTGATGCAATGCGGCGGCTGCATACGCTTGATCCGGCTACCTGCCCATTCGAC
CACCAAGCGAAACATCGCATCGAGCGAGCACGTACTCGGATGGAAGCCGGTCTTGTCGATCAGGATGATC
TGGACGAAGAGCATCAGGGGCTCGCGCCAGCCGAACTGTTCGCCAGGCTCAAGGCGCGCATGCCCGACGG
CGAGGATCTCGTCGTGACCCATGGCGATGCCTGCTTGCCGAATATCATGGTGGAAAATGGCCGCTTTTCT
GGATTCATCGACTGTGGCCGGCTGGGTGTGGCGGACCGCTATCAGGACATAGCGTTGGCTACCCGTGATA
TTGCTGAAGAGCTTGGCGGCGAATGGGCTGACCGCTTCCTCGTGCTTTACGGTATCGCCGCTCCCGATTC
GCAGCGCATCGCCTTCTATCGCCTTCTTGACGAGTTCTTCTGAGCGGGACTCTGGGGTTCGAAATGACCG
ACCAAGCGACGCCCAACCTGCCATCACGAGATTTCGATTCCACCGCCGCCTTCTATGAAAGGTTGGGCTT
CGGAATCGTTTTCCGGGACGCCGGCTGGATGATCCTCCAGCGCGGGGATCTCATGCTGGAGTTCTTCGCC
CACCCCAACTTGTTTATTGCAGCTTATAATGGTTACAAATAAAGCAATAGCATCACAAATTTCACAAATA
AAGCATTTTTTTCACTGCATTCTAGTTGTGGTTTGTCCAAACTCATCAATGTATCTTATCATGTCTGTAT
ACCGTCGACCTCTAGCTAGAGCTTGGCGTAATCATGGTCATAGCTGTTTCCTGTGTGAAATTGTTATCCG
CTCACAATTCCACACAACATACGAGCCGGAAGCATAAAGTGTAAAGCCTGGGGTGCCTAATGAGTGAGCT
AACTCACATTAATTGCGTTGCGCTCACTGCCCGCTTTCCAGTCGGGAAACCTGTCGTGCCAGCTGCATTA
ATGAATCGGCCAACGCGCGGGGAGAGGCGGTTTGCGTATTGGGCGCTCTTCCGCTTCCTCGCTCACTGAC
TCGCTGCGCTCGGTCGTTCGGCTGCGGCGAGCGGTATCAGCTCACTCAAAGGCGGTAATACGGTTATCCA
CAGAATCAGGGGATAACGCAGGAAAGAACATGTGAGCAAAAGGCCAGCAAAAGGCCAGGAACCGTAAAAA
GGCCGCGTTGCTGGCGTTTTTCCATAGGCTCCGCCCCCCTGACGAGCATCACAAAAATCGACGCTCAAGT
CAGAGGTGGCGAAACCCGACAGGACTATAAAGATACCAGGCGTTTCCCCCTGGAAGCTCCCTCGTGCGCT
CTCCTGTTCCGACCCTGCCGCTTACCGGATACCTGTCCGCCTTTCTCCCTTCGGGAAGCGTGGCGCTTTC
TCATAGCTCACGCTGTAGGTATCTCAGTTCGGTGTAGGTCGTTCGCTCCAAGCTGGGCTGTGTGCACGAA
CCCCCCGTTCAGCCCGACCGCTGCGCCTTATCCGGTAACTATCGTCTTGAGTCCAACCCGGTAAGACACG
ACTTATCGCCACTGGCAGCAGCCACTGGTAACAGGATTAGCAGAGCGAGGTATGTAGGCGGTGCTACAGA
GTTCTTGAAGTGGTGGCCTAACTACGGCTACACTAGAAGAACAGTATTTGGTATCTGCGCTCTGCTGAAG
CCAGTTACCTTCGGAAAAAGAGTTGGTAGCTCTTGATCCGGCAAACAAACCACCGCTGGTAGCGGTGGTT
TTTTTGTTTGCAAGCAGCAGATTACGCGCAGAAAAAAAGGATCTCAAGAAGATCCTTTGATCTTTTCTAC
GGGGTCTGACGCTCAGTGGAACGAAAACTCACGTTAAGGGATTTTGGTCATGAGATTATCAAAAAGGATC
TTCACCTAGATCCTTTTAAATTAAAAATGAAGTTTTAAATCAATCTAAAGTATATATGAGTAAACTTGGT
CTGACAGTTACCAATGCTTAATCAGTGAGGCACCTATCTCAGCGATCTGTCTATTTCGTTCATCCATAGT
TGCCTGACTCCCCGTCGTGTAGATAACTACGATACGGGAGGGCTTACCATCTGGCCCCAGTGCTGCAATG
ATACCGCGAGACCCACGCTCACCGGCTCCAGATTTATCAGCAATAAACCAGCCAGCCGGAAGGGCCGAGC
GCAGAAGTGGTCCTGCAACTTTATCCGCCTCCATCCAGTCTATTAATTGTTGCCGGGAAGCTAGAGTAAG
TAGTTCGCCAGTTAATAGTTTGCGCAACGTTGTTGCCATTGCTACAGGCATCGTGGTGTCACGCTCGTCG
TTTGGTATGGCTTCATTCAGCTCCGGTTCCCAACGATCAAGGCGAGTTACATGATCCCCCATGTTGTGCA
AAAAAGCGGTTAGCTCCTTCGGTCCTCCGATCGTTGTCAGAAGTAAGTTGGCCGCAGTGTTATCACTCAT
GGTTATGGCAGCACTGCATAATTCTCTTACTGTCATGCCATCCGTAAGATGCTTTTCTGTGACTGGTGAG
TACTCAACCAAGTCATTCTGAGAATAGTGTATGCGGCGACCGAGTTGCTCTTGCCCGGCGTCAATACGGG
ATAATACCGCGCCACATAGCAGAACTTTAAAAGTGCTCATCATTGGAAAACGTTCTTCGGGGCGAAAACT
CTCAAGGATCTTACCGCTGTTGAGATCCAGTTCGATGTAACCCACTCGTGCACCCAACTGATCTTCAGCA
TCTTTTACTTTCACCAGCGTTTCTGGGTGAGCAAAAACAGGAAGGCAAAATGCCGCAAAAAAGGGAATAA
GGGCGACACGGAAATGTTGAATACTCATACTCTTCCTTTTTCAATATTATTGAAGCATTTATCAGGGTTA
TTGTCTCATGAGCGGATACATATTTGAATGTATTTAGAAAAATAAACAAATAGGGGTTCCGCGCACATTT
CCCCGAAAAGTGCCACCTGACGT
Features (pLannotate 1.2.2; 21 found; start..end, strand, type, name):
     29..81      -  misc_feature   bom (fragment): basis of mobility region from pBR322
    236..615     +  enhancer       CMV enhancer: human cytomegalovirus immediate early enhancer
    616..819     +  promoter       CMV promoter: human cytomegalovirus (CMV) immediate early promoter
    815..848     +  LTR            5' LTR (truncated) (fragment): truncated 5' long terminal repeat (LTR) from HIV-1
    864..882     +  promoter       T7 promoter: promoter for bacteriophage T7 RNA polymerase
    915..2237    +  CDS            MAPT: TAU_SPECI - Experimental evidence at protein level: Swiss-Prot protein existence level 1. Promotes microtubule assembly and stability, and might be involved in the establishment and maintenance of neuronal polarity. The C-terminus binds axonal microtubules while the N-terminus binds neural plasma membrane components, suggesting that tau functions as a linker protein between both. Axonal polarity is predetermined by tau localization (in the neuronal cell) in the domain of the cell body defined by the centrosome. The short isoforms allow plasticity of the cytoskeleton whereas the longer isoforms
   2242..2486    +  CDS            VC155 (fragment): C-terminal fragment of mVenus for use in bimolecular fluorescence complementation (BiFC) (Kodama and Hu, 2010)
   2527..2751    +  polyA_signal   bGH poly(A) signal: bovine growth hormone polyadenylation signal
   2755..2776    +  promoter       SV40 promoter (fragment): SV40 enhancer and early promoter
   2797..3225    +  rep_origin     f1 ori (sequence partly withheld): f1 bacteriophage origin of replication; arrow indicates direction of (+) strand synthesis
   3239..3568    +  promoter       SV40 promoter: SV40 enhancer and early promoter
   3635..4426    +  CDS            neo: KKA2_KLEPN - Also known as kan, nptII. Experimental evidence at protein level: Swiss-Prot protein existence level 1. Resistance to kanamycin, neomycin, paromomycin, ribostamycin, butirosin and gentamicin B. From Klebsiella pneumoniae.
   4450..4608    +  CDS            ble (fragment): BLE_KLEPN - Experimental evidence at protein level: Swiss-Prot protein existence level 1. Binding protein with a strong affinity to the bleomycin family of antibiotics. Binds to CL990; an antimitotic-antibiotic compound. From Klebsiella pneumoniae.
   4603..4724    +  polyA_signal   SV40 poly(A) signal: SV40 polyadenylation signal
   4797..4813    -  protein_bind   lac operator: The lac repressor binds to the lac operator to inhibit transcription in E. coli. This inhibition can be relieved by adding lactose or isopropyl-β-D-thiogalactopyranoside (IPTG). lac repressor encoded by lacI
   4821..4851    -  promoter       lac promoter: promoter for the E. coli lac operon
   4866..4887    -  protein_bind   CAP binding site: CAP binding activates transcription in the presence of cAMP. E. coli catabolite activator protein
   4900..4992    -  CDS            lacI (fragment): lac repressor; lacI; The lac repressor binds to the lac operator to inhibit transcription in E. coli. This inhibition can be relieved by adding lactose or isopropyl-β-D-thiogalactopyranoside (IPTG).
   5175..5763    -  rep_origin     ori: high-copy-number ColE1/pMB1/pBR322/pUC origin of replication
   5934..6794    -  CDS            AmpR: β-lactamase; bla; confers resistance to ampicillin, carbenicillin, and related antibiotics
   6795..6899    -  promoter       AmpR promoter: bla
