[The description below was written by a language model from this plasmid's Addgene catalogue record and pLannotate feature annotations shown in this document.]
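Description:
Tau (P301L)-VC is a mammalian expression plasmid built on the pcDNA3.1 backbone that produces human tau (MAPT) carrying the P301L substitution, fused at its C-terminus to the C-terminal fragment of the yellow fluorescent protein Venus. The catalogue's tag field calls the fusion partner the "N-terminal part of Venus", but the stated purpose, the depositor comments and the feature annotation (a VC155 fragment immediately downstream of the MAPT coding sequence) all indicate the C-terminal half. Expression is driven by the CMV immediate-early enhancer and promoter and terminated by the bGH polyadenylation signal. A T7 promoter sits just upstream of the insert. The tau sequence was cloned between AflII and XhoI sites, replacing alpha-synuclein in an earlier alpha-synuclein-VC plasmid that already contained the Venus fragment.

The plasmid is propagated in E. coli through a high-copy ColE1/pUC-type origin with ampicillin selection from the bla gene, and it also carries an f1 origin. For mammalian cells, an SV40 promoter drives a neomycin phosphotransferase cassette ending in the SV40 poly(A) signal, allowing G418 selection of stable transfectants. Short annotated fragments (HIV-1 LTR, ble, lacI, bom) appear to be partial matches to backbone sequence rather than functional elements. The sequenced record is slightly shorter than the listed total vector size.

The Venus fragment is non-fluorescent on its own. In bimolecular fluorescence complementation it regains fluorescence only when brought close to the complementary N-terminal Venus fragment fused to an interacting partner. The construct is therefore suited to visualising self-association or protein interactions of P301L tau in living cells, although the record does not specify the partner construct.
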