Addgene plasmid #87633: Tau (P301L)-VC
Purpose: expresses hTau fused to the C-terminal part of Venus
Depositing lab: Tiago Outeiro.
Backbone
  Vector backbone: pcDNA3.1
  Backbone size w/o insert (bp): 5691
  Total vector size (bp): 7013
  Vector type: Mammalian Expression
  Selectable markers: Neomycin (select with G418)
Growth in bacteria
  Bacterial resistance: Ampicillin, 100 μg/mL
  Growth temperature: 37°C
  Growth strain: DH5alpha
  Copy number: Unknown
Gene/Insert
  Gene/Insert name: MAPT (alt name: Tau)
  Species: H. sapiens (human)
  Insert size (bp): 1322
  Mutation: Mutation P301L
  GenBank ID: NM_005910.5
  Entrez Gene: MAPT (a.k.a. DDPAC, FTD1, FTDP-17, MAPTL, MSTD, MTBT1, MTBT2, PPND, PPP1R103, TAU, Tau-PHF6, tau-40)
  Promoter: CMV
  Tag / fusion protein: N-terminal part of Venus (C terminal on insert)
  Cloning method: Restriction Enzyme; 5′ cloning site AflII (not destroyed); 3′ cloning site XhoI (not destroyed)
  Sequencing primers: 5′ T7; 3′ bGH
Resource information
  A portion of this plasmid was derived from a plasmid made by: Original clone (alpha-Synuclein-VC) comes from Pamela J.McLean.
Terms and licenses: Academic/Nonprofit Terms; Industry Terms: Not Available to Industry
Depositor comments: Original clone (alpha Synuclein-VC) includes already the C-terminal part of venus, and was a gift from Pamela J.McLean.
How to cite: Tau (P301L)-VC was a gift from Tiago Outeiro (Addgene plasmid # 87633 ; http://n2t.net/addgene:87633 ; RRID:Addgene_87633)
