>Addgene plasmid #87633 | Tau (P301L)-VC | depositor partial sequence | sequence record 173067 | Overlapping the Mutation P301L
CAGCACCCTTAGTGGATGAGGGAGCTCCCGGCAAGCAGGCTGCCGCGCAGCCCCACACGGAGATCCCAGA
AGGAACCACAGCTGAAGAAGCAGGCATTGGAGACACCCCCAGCCTGGAAGACGAAGCTGCTGGTCACGTG
ACCCAAGCTCGCATGGTCAGTAAAAGCAAAGACGGGACTGGAAGCGATGACAAAAAAGCCAAGGGGGCTG
ATGGTAAAACGAAGATCGCCACACCGCGGGGAGCAGCCCCTCCAGGCCAGAAGGGCCAGGCCAACGCCAC
CAGGATTCCAGCAAAAACCCCGCCCGCTCCAAAGACACCACCCAGCTCTGGTGAACCTCCAAAATCAGGG
GATCGCAGCGGCTACAGCAGCCCCGGCTCCCCAGGCACTCCCGGCAGCCGCTCCCGCACCCCGTCCCTTC
CAACCCCACCCACCCGGGAGCCCAAGAAGGTGGCAGTGGTCCGTACTCCACCCAAGTCGCCGTCTTCCGC
CAAGAGCCGCCTGCAGACAGCCCCCGTGCCCATGCCAGACCTGAAAAATGTCAAGTCCAAGATCGGCTCC
ACTGAGAACCTGAAGCACCAGCCGGGAGGCGGGAAGGTGCAGATAATTAATAAGAAGCTGGATCTTAGCA
ACGTCCAGTCCAAGTGTGGCTCAAAGGATAATATCAAACACGTCCTGGGAGGCGGCAGTGTGCAAATAGT
CTACAAACCAGTTGACCTGAGCAAGGTGACCTCCAAGTGTGGCTCATTAGGCAACATCCATCATAAACCA
GGAGGTGGCCAGGTGGAAGTAAAATCTGAGAAGCTTGACTTCAAGGACAGAGTCCAGTCGAAGATTGGGT
CCCTGGACAATATCACCCAC
